Addgene plasmid #137109: pFD-NIa-Protease-TVMV
Purpose: iFLinkC Linker cloning
Depositing lab: Viktor Stein. Depositing organization: Technische Universitaet Darmstadt. Publication: iFLinkC: an iterative functional linker cloning strategy for the combinatorial assembly and recombination of linker peptides with functional domains. Grawe A, Ranglack J, Weyrich A, Stein V. Nucleic Acids Res. 2020 Jan 11. pii: 5700546. doi: 10.1093/nar/gkz1210. PubMed 31925441.
Backbone
  Vector backbone: pFD
  Vector type: Synthetic Biology
Growth in bacteria
  Bacterial resistance: Kanamycin, 50 μg/mL
  Growth temperature: 37°C
  Growth strain: DH5alpha
  Copy number: High Copy
Gene/Insert
  Gene/Insert name: NIa Protease TVMV
  Species: Synthetic
  Cloning method: Gibson Cloning
Terms and licenses: Academic/Nonprofit Terms; Industry Terms: Not Available to Industry
How to cite: pFD-NIa-Protease-TVMV was a gift from Viktor Stein (Addgene plasmid # 137109 ; http://n2t.net/addgene:137109 ; RRID:Addgene_137109)
