[The description below was written by a language model from this plasmid's Addgene catalogue record and pLannotate feature annotations shown in this document.]
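Description:
pFD-NIa-Protease-TVMV is a small (about 2.7 kb) bacterial cloning plasmid built on the pFD backbone and catalogued as a synthetic biology vector. It serves as a part-storage construct for iFLinkC, an iterative functional linker cloning strategy used to assemble and recombine linker peptides with functional protein domains in a combinatorial fashion. The "FD" in the backbone name probably denotes a functional-domain vector, although the record does not say so. The plasmid is propagated in E. coli from a high-copy ColE1/pUC-type origin of replication and is selected with kanamycin through an aph(3')-Ia aminoglycoside phosphotransferase gene (KanR). The annotation also picks up a short fragment of the AmpR (bla) promoter and a very short remnant of the rop gene. Both appear to be backbone remnants, and the rop fragment is far too short to encode a functional copy-number regulator, in keeping with the recorded high copy number.

The payload is a synthetic coding sequence, inserted by Gibson assembly, for the NIa protease of tobacco vein mottling virus (TVMV). The annotated match is a fragment of roughly 670 bp of the viral polyprotein covering nuclear inclusion protein A, the region with proteolytic activity. TVMV protease is a sequence-specific potyviral protease, related to the widely used TEV protease, and is often employed as a module in engineered protein switches and cleavage systems. The feature table identifies no promoter, ribosome binding site, tags or terminator around the insert, and it does not annotate the restriction sites used for iFLinkC assembly. The plasmid is therefore best regarded as a domain donor for building linker-connected fusion proteins rather than as an expression vector.
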