Features (pLannotate 1.2.2; 5 found; start..end, strand, type, name):
    195..860     +  CDS            POLG_TVMV (fragment): Experimental evidence at protein level: Swiss-Prot protein existence level 1. [Nuclear inclusion protein A]: has RNA-binding and proteolytic activities. From Tobacco vein mottling virus (TVMV).
    923..957     -  CDS            rop (fragment): Rop protein, which maintains plasmids at low copy number; rop
   1052..1109    +  promoter       AmpR promoter (fragment): bla
   1118..1933    -  CDS            KanR: aminoglycoside phosphotransferase; aph(3')-Ia; confers resistance to kanamycin in bacteria or G418 (Geneticin®) in eukaryotes
   2061..2648    +  rep_origin     ori: high-copy-number ColE1/pMB1/pBR322/pUC origin of replication
>Addgene plasmid #137109 | pFD-NIa-Protease-TVMV | addgene full sequence | sequence record 272189 | Addgene NGS Result
GCGGCCTTTTTACGGTTCCTGGCCTTTTGCTGGCCTTTTGCTCACATGTTCTTTCCTGCGTTATCCCCTG
ATTCTGTGGATAACCGTATTACCGCCAATTGAGTGAGCTGATACCGCTCGCCGCAGCCGAACGACCGAGC
GCAGCGAGTCACCCGCGAAATACAAGAAGACAATTTTCCCGCACCAGCAGTGGGACCAAGGCGCTTCTGA
AAGGCGTGCGTGACTTCAATCCTATTTCTGCCTGTGTATGTTTGTTAGAGAACAGTTCTGACGGCCACTC
TGAAAGGCTATTCGGTATAGGCTTCGGACCGTACATCATCGCCAACCAACACCTATTTAGAAGAAATAAC
GGCGAACTGACCATCAAAACCATGCACGGTGAGTTCAAAGTTAAGAACTCCACTCAGCTTCAGATGAAAC
CTGTTGAAGGAAGAGATATTATAGTGATTAAGATGGCAAAAGACTTTCCGCCATTTCCACAAAAATTGAA
ATTTCGTCAGCCGACCATAAAAGATAGAGTTTGTATGGTAAGTACTAACTTTCAACAGAAATCAGTCTCA
AGTCTTGTTAGCGAAAGTAGTCACATTGTGCACAAAGAGGATACTAGCTTTTGGCAGCACTGGATAACTA
CGAAAGACGGTCAGTGTGGTAGTCCATTGGTATCAATTATAGACGGAAATATATTAGGTATCCACAGTCT
AACTCATACTACCAATGGTTCCAATTATTTCGTCGAGTTTCCTGAAAAGTTTGTGGCGACTTATCTGGAC
GCAGCCGACGGATGGTGCAAAAACTGGAAGTTTAACGCAGACAAAATAAGTTGGGGATCATTCACCTTAG
TTGAGGATGCACCGGAGGACGGCATTGCATAAAGCCCCGACAGTAAAAAGAGACCCTGACTAGTCTCCGG
GAGCTGCATGTGTCAGAGGTTTTCACCGTCATCACCGAAACGCGCGACACGAAAGGGCCTCGTGATACGC
CTATTTTTATAGGTTAATGTCATGATAATAATGGTTTCTTAGACGTCAGGTGGCCTTTTCGGGGAAATGT
GCGCGGAACCCCTATTTGTTTATTTTTCTAAATACATTCAAATATGTATCCGCTCATGAATTAATTCTTA
GAAAAACTCATCGAGCATCAAATGAAACTGCAATTTATTCATATCAGGATTATCAATACCATATTTTTGA
AAAAGCCGTTTCTGTAATGAAGGAGAAAACTCACCGAGGCAGTTCCATAGGATGGCAAGATCCTGGTATC
GGTCTGCGATTCCGACTCGTCCAACATCAATACAACCTATTAATTTCCCCTCGTCAAAAATAAGGTTATC
AAGTGAGAAATCACCATGAGTGACGACTGAATCCGGTGAGAATGGCAAAAGTTTATGCATTTCTTTCCAG
ACTTGTTCAACAGGCCAGCCATTACGCTCGTCATCAAAATCACTCGCATCAACCAAACCGTTATTCATTC
GTGATTGCGCCTGAGCCAGACGAAATACGCGGTCGCTGTTAAAAGGACAATTACAAACAGGAATCGAATG
CAACCGGCGCAGGAACACCGCCAGCGCATCAACAATATTTTCACCTGAATCAGGATATTCTTCTAATACC
TGGAATGCTGTTTTCCCTGGGATCGCCGTGGTGAGTAACCATGCATCATCAGGAGTACGGATAAAATGCT
TGATGGTCGGAAGAGGCATAAATTCCGTCAGCCAGTTTAGTCTGACCATCTCATCTGTAACATCATTGGC
AACGCTACCTTTGCCATGTTTCAGAAACAACTCTGGCGCATCGGGCTTCCCATACAATCGATAGATTGTC
GCACCTGATTGCCCGACATTATCGCGAGCCCATTTATACCCATATAAATCAGCATCCATGTTGGAATTTA
ATCGCGGCCTAGAGCAAGACGTTTCCCGTTGAATATGGCTCATAACACCCCTTGTATTACTGTTTATGTA
AGCAGACAGTTTTATTGTGAATTCTCATGACCAAAATCCCTTAACGTGAGTTTTCGTTCCACTGAGCGTC
AGACCCCGTAGAAAAGATCAAAGGATCTTCTTGAGATCCTTTTTTTCTGCGCGTAATCTGCTGCTTGCAA
ACAAAAAAACCACCGCTACCAGCGGTGGTTTGTTTGCCGGATCAAGAGCTACCAACTCTTTTTCCGAAGG
TAACTGGCTTCAGCAGAGCGCAGATACCAAATACTGTTCTTCTAGTGTAGCCGTAGTTAGGCCACCACTT
CAAGAACTCTGTAGCACCGCCTACATACCTCGCTCTGCTAATCCTGTTACCAGTGGCTGCTGCCAGTGGC
GATAAGTCGTGTCTTACCGGGTTGGACTCAAGACGATAGTTACCGGATAAGGCGCAGCGGTCGGGCTGAA
CGGGGGGTTCGTGCACACAGCCCAGCTTGGAGCGAACGACCTACACCGAACTGAGATACCTACAGCGTGA
GCTATGAGAAAGCGCCACGCTTCCCGAAGGGAGAAAGGCGGACAGGTATCCGGTAAGCGGCAGGGTCGGA
ACAGGAGAGCGCACGAGGGAGCTTCCAGGGGGAAACGCCTGGTATCTTTATAGTCCTGTCGGGTTTCGCC
ACCTCTGACTTGAGCGTCGATTTTTGTGATCTCGTCAGGGGGGCGGAGCCTATGGAAAAACGCCAGCAAC
